Addgene plasmid #105358: pJOG301
Purpose: Synthetic biology
Depositing lab: Johannes Stuttmann. Depositing organization: Martin-Luther-Universitaet Halle-Wittenberg. Publication: Peripheral infrastructure vectors and an extended set of plant parts for the Modular Cloning system. Gantner J, Ordon J, Ilse T, Kretschmer C, Gruetzner R, Lofke C, Dagdas Y, Burstenbinder K, Marillonnet S, Stuttmann J. PLoS One. 2018 May 30;13(5):e0197185. doi: 10.1371/journal.pone.0197185. eCollection 2018. PubMed 29847550.
Backbone
  Vector backbone: pICH41295 (Engler et al., 2014)
  Vector type: Synthetic Biology
Growth in bacteria
  Bacterial resistance: Spectinomycin, 50 μg/mL
  Growth temperature: 37°C
  Growth strain: DH5alpha
  Copy number: High Copy
Gene/Insert
  Gene/Insert name: promotor DD45/EC1.2 (At2g21740;1000bp)
  Species: A. thaliana (mustard weed)
  Mutation: BsaI/ BpiI restriction sites removed
  Cloning method: Restriction Enzyme; 5′ cloning site BpiI (destroyed during cloning); 3′ cloning site BpiI (destroyed during cloning)
  Sequencing primers: 5′ CTTTGAGTGAGCTGATACCG; 3′ GGGTTCCGCGCACATTTC
Terms and licenses: Academic/Nonprofit Terms; Industry Terms: Not Available to Industry
How to cite: pJOG301 was a gift from Johannes Stuttmann (Addgene plasmid # 105358 ; http://n2t.net/addgene:105358 ; RRID:Addgene_105358)
