[The description below was written by a language model from this plasmid's Addgene catalogue record and pLannotate feature annotations shown in this document.]
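Description:
pJOG301 is a level 0 part plasmid for the plant Modular Cloning (MoClo) Golden Gate system, built in the pICH41295 backbone and intended for use in synthetic biology. It carries a roughly 1000 bp promoter fragment of the Arabidopsis thaliana DD45/EC1.2 gene (At2g21740). Internal BsaI and BpiI recognition sites have been removed from the fragment so that it is compatible with type IIS assembly. The fragment was inserted through BpiI sites that were destroyed in the process. By general MoClo convention, such a module would then be released with BsaI for assembly into transcription units, although the record does not spell this out or give the fusion overhangs.

The annotated 3,221 nt sequence shows a minimal bacterial maintenance backbone. It has a high-copy ColE1/pUC-type origin of replication and an aadA gene, which confers spectinomycin/streptomycin resistance and matches the catalogued spectinomycin selection. An AmpR (bla) promoter lies upstream of aadA. The short fragments annotated as integrase, gentamicin acetyltransferase, lacI and a pause site are probably remnants of the resistance cassette's origin or incidental sequence matches rather than functional elements. The plant promoter itself was not recognised by the automated annotation. It presumably occupies the unannotated stretch between the lacI fragment and the end of the sequence.

The plasmid has no plant selection marker, T-DNA borders or reporter, so it is a cloning intermediate and not a transformation vector. Its use is to supply the DD45/EC1.2 promoter as a standardised building block for multigene plant expression constructs. This gene is generally known for egg cell-specific expression, but the record does not state the intended application.
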