Features (pLannotate 1.2.2; 7 found; start..end, strand, type, name):
    110..214     +  promoter       AmpR promoter: bla
    205..285     -  CDS            int (fragment): INT2_ECOLX - Protein inferred from homology: Swiss-Prot protein existence level 3. Putative integrase believed to be involved in the insertion of antibiotic resistance genes into plasmids and transposons. From Escherichia coli.
    373..429     +  CDS            GmR (fragment): gentamycin acetyltransferase; aacC1; confers resistance to gentamycin
    436..1224    +  CDS            aadA: S3AD_ECOLX - Experimental evidence at protein level: Swiss-Prot protein existence level 1. Mediates bacterial resistance to the antibiotics streptomycin and spectinomycin. From Escherichia coli.
   1398..1986    +  rep_origin     ori: high-copy-number ColE1/pMB1/pBR322/pUC origin of replication
   2169..2218    +  CDS            lacI (fragment): lac repressor; lacI; The lac repressor binds to the lac operator to inhibit transcription in E. coli. This inhibition can be relieved by adding lactose or isopropyl-β-D-thiogalactopyranoside (IPTG).
   3163..3186    +  misc_feature   pause site (fragment): RNA polymerase II transcriptional pause signal from the human α2 globin gene
>Addgene plasmid #105358 | pJOG301 | addgene full sequence | sequence record 206357 | Addgene NGS Result
GTGGCTCTTCAGTGGACGAAAGGGCCTCGTGATACGCCTATTTTTATAGGTTAATGTCATGATAATAATG
GTTTCTTAGACGTCAGGTGGCACTTTTCGGGGAAATGTGCGCGGAACCCCTATTTGTTTATTTTTCTAAA
TACATTCAAATATGTATCCGCTCATGAGACAATAACCCTGATAAATGCTTCAATAATATTGAAAAAGGAA
GAGTATGCGCTCACGCAACTGGTCCAGAACCTTGACCGAACGCAGCGGTGGTAACGGCGCAGTGGCGGTT
TTCATGGCTTGTTATGACTGTTTTTTTTTGGGGTACAGTCTATGCCTCGGGCATCCAAGCAGCAAGCGCG
TTACGCCGTGGGTCGATGTTTGATGTTATGGAGCAGCAACGATGTTACGCAGCAGGGCAGTCGCCCTAAA
ACAAAGTTAAACATCATGAGGGAAGCGGTGATCGCCGAAGTATCGACTCAACTATCAGAGGTAGTTGGCG
TCATCGAGCGCCATCTCGAACCGACGTTGCTGGCCGTACATTTGTACGGCTCCGCAGTGGATGGCGGCCT
GAAGCCACACAGCGATATTGATTTGCTGGTTACGGTGACCGTAAGGCTTGATGAAACAACGCGGCGAGCT
TTGATCAACGACCTTTTGGAAACTTCGGCTTCCCCTGGAGAGAGCGAGATTCTCCGCGCTGTAGAAGTCA
CCATTGTTGTGCACGACGACATCATTCCGTGGCGTTATCCAGCTAAGCGCGAACTGCAATTTGGAGAATG
GCAGCGCAATGACATTCTTGCAGGTATCTTCGAGCCAGCCACGATCGACATTGATCTGGCTATCTTGCTG
ACAAAAGCAAGAGAACATAGCGTTGCCTTGGTAGGTCCAGCGGCGGAGGAACTCTTTGATCCGGTTCCTG
AACAGGATCTATTTGAGGCGCTAAATGAAACCTTAACGCTATGGAACTCGCCGCCCGACTGGGCTGGCGA
TGAGCGAAATGTAGTGCTTACGTTGTCCCGCATTTGGTACAGCGCAGTAACCGGCAAAATCGCGCCGAAG
GATGTCGCTGCCGACTGGGCAATGGAGCGCCTGCCGGCCCAGTATCAGCCCGTCATACTTGAAGCTAGAC
AGGCTTATCTTGGACAAGAAGAAGATCGCTTGGCCTCGCGCGCAGATCAGTTGGAAGAATTTGTCCATTA
CGTAAAAGGCGAGATCACCAAGGTAGTCGGCAAATAACTGTCAGACCAAGTTTACTCATATATACTTTAG
ATTGATTTAAAACTTCATTTTTAATTTAAAAGGATCTAGGTGAAGATCCTTTTTGATAATCTCATGACCA
AAATCCCTTAACGTGAGTTTTCGTTCCACTGAGCGTCAGACCCCGTAGAAAAGATCAAAGGATCTTCTTG
AGATCCTTTTTTTCTGCGCGTAATCTGCTGCTTGCAAACAAAAAAACCACCGCTACCAGCGGTGGTTTGT
TTGCCGGATCAAGAGCTACCAACTCTTTTTCCGAAGGTAACTGGCTTCAGCAGAGCGCAGATACCAAATA
CTGTTCTTCTAGTGTAGCCGTAGTTAGGCCACCACTTCAAGAACTCTGTAGCACCGCCTACATACCTCGC
TCTGCTAATCCTGTTACCAGTGGCTGCTGCCAGTGGCGATAAGTCGTGTCTTACCGGGTTGGACTCAAGA
CGATAGTTACCGGATAAGGCGCAGCGGTCGGGCTGAACGGGGGGTTCGTGCACACAGCCCAGCTTGGAGC
GAACGACCTACACCGAACTGAGATACCTACAGCGTGAGCTATGAGAAAGCGCCACGCTTCCCGAAGGGAG
AAAGGCGGACAGGTATCCGGTAAGCGGCAGGGTCGGAACAGGAGAGCGCACGAGGGAGCTTCCAGGGGGA
AACGCCTGGTATCTTTATAGTCCTGTCGGGTTTCGCCACCTCTGACTTGAGCGTCGATTTTTGTGATGCT
CGTCAGGGGGGCGGAGCCTATGGAAAAACGCCAGCAACGCGGCCTTTTTACGGTTCCTGGCCTTTTGCTG
GCCTTTTGCTCACATGTTCTTTCCTGCGTTATCCCCTGATTCTGTGGATAACCGTATTACCGCCTTTGAG
TGAGCTGATACCGCTCGCCGCAGCCGAACGACCGAGCGCAGCGAGTCAGTGAGCGAGGAAGCGGAAGAGC
GCCCAATACGCAAACCGCCTCTCCCCGCGCGTTGGCCGATTCATTAATCACTCTGTGGTCTCAGGAGAAT
GGTTATAATATATAGCTTTCTATGAATGTATGGTGAGAAAATGTCTGTTCACTGATTTTGAGTTTGGAAT
AAAAGCATTTGCGTTTGGTTTATCATTGCGTTTATACAAGGACAGAGATCCACTGAGCTGGAATAGCTTA
AAACCATTATCAGAACAAAATAAACCATTTTTTGTTAAGAATCAGAGCATAGTAAACAACAGAAACAACC
TAAGAGAGGTAACTTGTCCAAGAAGATAGCTAATTATATCTATTTTATAAAAGTTATCATAGTTTGTAAG
TCACAAAAGATGCAAATAACAGAGAAACTAGGAGACTTGAGAATATACATTCTTGTATATTTGTATTCGA
GATTGTGAAAATTTGACCATAAGTTTAAATTCTTAAAAAGATATATCTGATCTAGATGATGGTTATAGAC
TGTAATTTTACCACATGTTTAATGATGGATAGTGACACACATGACACATCGACAACACTATAGCATCTTA
TTTAGATTACAACATGAAATTTTTCTGTAATACATGTCTTTGTACATAATTTAAAAGTAATTCCTAAGAA
ATATATTTATACAAGGAGTTTAAAGAAAACATAGCATAAAGTTCAATGAGTAGTAAAAACCATATACAGT
ATATAGCATAAAGTTCAATGAGTTTATTACAAAAGCATTGGTTCACTTTCTGTAACACGACGTTAAACCT
TCGTCTCCAATAGGAGCGCTACTGATTCAACATGCCAATATATACTAAATACGTTTCTACAGTCAAATGC
TTTAACGTTTCATGATTAAGTGACTATTTACCGTCAATCCTTTCCCATTCCTCCCACTAATCCAACTTTT
TAATTACTCTTAAATCACCACTAAGCTTCGAATCCATCCAAAACCACAATATAAAAACAGAACTCTCGTA
ACTCAATCATCGCAAAACAAAACAAAACAAAACAAAAACCCCAAAAAGAAAGAATAATGTGAGACCACGA
A
